Addgene plasmid #161224: pDONR221-SLC39A1_STOP
Purpose: Gateway entry clone with codon-optimized ORF sequence for subcloning into custom expression vectors. Contains a STOP codon at the end of the codon-optimized ORF sequence.
Depositing lab: RESOLUTE Consortium & Giulio Superti-Furga. Depositing organization: CeMM Research Center for Molecular Medicine. Publication: The RESOLUTE consortium: unlocking SLC transporters for drug discovery. Superti-Furga G, Lackner D, Wiedmer T, Ingles-Prieto A, Barbosa B, Girardi E, Goldmann U, Gurtl B, Klavins K, Klimek C, Lindinger S, Lineiro-Retes E, Muller AC, Onstein S, Redinger G, Reil D, Sedlyarov V, Wolf G, Crawford M, Everley R, ... Steppan CM. Nat Rev Drug Discov. 2020 Jul;19(7):429-430. doi: 10.1038/d41573-020-00056-6. PubMed 32265506.
Backbone
  Vector backbone: pDONR221
  Backbone manufacturer: ThermoFisher Scientific
  Backbone size w/o insert (bp): 2550
  Vector type: Mammalian Expression
Growth in bacteria
  Bacterial resistance: Kanamycin, 50 μg/mL
  Growth temperature: 37°C
  Growth strain: NEB Stable
  Copy number: High Copy
Gene/Insert
  Gene/Insert name: SLC39A1 (alt name: ZIP1, ZIRTL)
  Species: H. sapiens (human)
  Insert size (bp): 975
  Entrez Gene: SLC39A1 (a.k.a. CGI-08, ZIP1, ZIRTL)
  Cloning method: Gateway Cloning
  Sequencing primers: 5′ M13-fwd; 3′ M13-rev
Terms and licenses: Academic/Nonprofit Terms; Industry Terms
Depositor comments: This plasmid contains a STOP codon at the end of the codon-optimized ORF. For the version of this plasmid that does not contain a STOP codon, please see Addgene plasmid 132058 For more information on the full Resolute plasmid collection, please see www.addgene.org/depositor-collections/re-solute/. Please provide your feedback on this plasmid to the RESOLUTE consortium by filling out their RESOLUTE repository feedback form: https://forms.office.com/Pages/ResponsePage.aspx?id=0e05yklzmkS7rjFGQL4N7z4feCLQvEJAmVcOCM_u885UN1JJRko0Ukg4TVQwNTZLOUxPQVJWT1NHUCQlQCN0PWcu
How to cite: pDONR221-SLC39A1_STOP was a gift from RESOLUTE Consortium & Giulio Superti-Furga (Addgene plasmid # 161224 ; http://n2t.net/addgene:161224 ; RRID:Addgene_161224)
