[The description below was written by a language model from this plasmid's Addgene catalogue record and pLannotate feature annotations shown in this document.]
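Description:
pDONR221-SLC39A1_STOP is a Gateway entry clone built on the pDONR221 backbone, carrying a codon-optimized open reading frame for human SLC39A1 (also called ZIP1 or ZIRTL), a zinc uptake transporter thought to act as a major endogenous route of zinc import in many cell types. Although the catalogue lists the vector type as mammalian expression, the plasmid has no eukaryotic promoter in the annotated features. It is a shuttle intermediate of about 3.5 kb, intended for transferring the ORF into destination vectors of the user's choice. It is maintained in E. coli through a high-copy ColE1/pUC-type origin and selected with kanamycin through an aminoglycoside phosphotransferase gene.

The roughly 975 bp insert sits between attL1 and attL2 sites, which are the substrates for the LR Clonase reaction. Recombination with attR sites in a destination vector moves the ORF directionally into that vector, where promoters and tags are supplied. This version retains a stop codon at the end of the ORF, so it suits native or N-terminally tagged expression but not C-terminal fusions. The depositor notes that a companion clone without the stop codon exists for that purpose. The rrnB T1 and T2 terminators upstream of the cassette insulate the insert from read-through transcription from the backbone. A T7 promoter lies just outside attL2 and points back toward the insert. The short lacI and lacZα fragments are backbone remnants with no evident function, and M13 primer sites flank the cassette for sequence verification. The plasmid belongs to a consortium collection of solute carrier clones assembled to support research and drug discovery on SLC transporters.
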