Features (pLannotate 1.2.2; 10 found; start..end, strand, type, name):
      1..100     +  protein_bind   attL1: mutant version of attL; recombination site for the Gateway® LR reaction LR Clonase™
    106..1077    +  CDS            SLC39A1: S39A1_HUMAN - Also known as IRT1, ZIP1, ZIRTL. Experimental evidence at protein level: Swiss-Prot protein existence level 1. Mediates zinc uptake. May function as a major endogenous zinc uptake transporter in many cells of the body. Responsible for the rapid uptake and accumulation of physiologically effective zinc in prostate cells. From Homo sapiens (Human).
   1082..1181    -  protein_bind   attL2: mutant version of attL; recombination site for the Gateway® LR reaction LR Clonase™
   1199..1217    -  promoter       T7 promoter: promoter for bacteriophage T7 RNA polymerase
   1351..2160    +  CDS            KanR: aminoglycoside phosphotransferase; aph(3')-Ia; confers resistance to kanamycin in bacteria or G418 (Geneticin®) in eukaryotes
   2307..2895    +  rep_origin     ori: high-copy-number ColE1/pMB1/pBR322/pUC origin of replication
   3078..3170    +  CDS            lacI (fragment): lac repressor; lacI; The lac repressor binds to the lac operator to inhibit transcription in E. coli. This inhibition can be relieved by adding lactose or isopropyl-β-D-thiogalactopyranoside (IPTG).
   3225..3252    -  terminator     rrnB T2 terminator: transcription terminator T2 from the E. coli rrnB gene
   3384..3427    +  terminator     rrnB T1 terminator: Escherichia coli rrnB; transcription terminator T1 from the E. coli rrnB gene
   3474..3510    -  CDS            lacZα (fragment): LacZα fragment of β-galactosidase; lacZ fragment
>Addgene plasmid #161224 | pDONR221-SLC39A1_STOP | addgene full sequence | sequence record 337933 | Addgene NGS Result
CAAATAATGATTTTATTTTGACTGATAGTGACCTGTTCGTTGCAACACATTGATGAGCAATGCTTTTTTA
TAATGCCAACTTTGTACAAAAAAGCAGGCTCCACCATGGGACCATGGGGAGAGCCAGAGCTGCTGGTGTG
GAGACCAGAGGCAGTGGCAAGCGAGCCACCTGTGCCTGTGGGACTGGAGGTGAAGCTGGGCGCCCTGGTG
CTGCTGCTGGTGCTGACCCTGCTGTGCTCCCTGGTGCCTATCTGCGTGCTGCGGAGACCAGGAGCAAACC
ACGAGGGATCTGCCAGCAGGCAGAAGGCCCTGAGCCTGGTGTCCTGCTTCGCAGGCGGCGTGTTTCTGGC
CACCTGTCTGCTGGACCTGCTGCCTGATTACCTGGCAGCAATCGACGAGGCCCTGGCCGCCCTGCACGTG
ACACTGCAGTTCCCACTGCAGGAGTTTATCCTGGCCATGGGCTTCTTCCTGGTGCTGGTCATGGAGCAGA
TCACCCTGGCCTATAAGGAGCAGTCTGGACCAAGCCCACTGGAGGAGACCCGCGCCCTGCTGGGAACAGT
GAATGGAGGCCCCCAGCACTGGCACGACGGCCCTGGAGTGCCACAGGCAAGCGGAGCACCAGCAACACCT
TCCGCCCTGAGGGCATGCGTGCTGGTGTTCTCCCTGGCCCTGCACAGCGTGTTCGAGGGACTGGCAGTGG
GACTGCAGAGGGATAGGGCAAGGGCAATGGAGCTGTGCCTGGCCCTGCTGCTGCACAAGGGCATCCTGGC
CGTGTCCCTGTCTCTGAGACTGCTGCAGTCCCACCTGAGGGCACAGGTGGTGGCAGGATGCGGCATCCTG
TTCTCTTGTATGACCCCACTGGGCATCGGCCTGGGAGCCGCCCTGGCAGAGTCTGCCGGACCCCTGCACC
AGCTGGCACAGAGCGTGCTGGAGGGAATGGCAGCCGGCACCTTCCTGTACATCACATTTCTGGAGATCCT
GCCTCAGGAGCTGGCAAGCTCCGAGCAGCGGATCCTGAAAGTGATCCTGCTGCTGGCAGGATTCGCACTG
CTGACAGGCCTGCTGTTTATCCAGATCTAAGACCCAGCTTTCTTGTACAAAGTTGGCATTATAAGAAAGC
ATTGCTTATCAATTTGTTGCAACGAACAGGTCACTATCAGTCAAAATAAAATCATTATTTGCCATCCAGC
TGATATCCCCTATAGTGAGTCGTATTACATGGTCATAGCTGTTTCCTGGCAGCTCTGGCCCGTGTCTCAA
AATCTCTGATGTTACATTGCACAAGATAAAAATATATCATCATGAACAATAAAACTGTCTGCTTACATAA
ACAGTAATACAAGGGGTGTTATGAGCCATATTCAACGGGAAACGTCGAGGCCGCGATTAAATTCCAACAT
GGATGCTGATTTATATGGGTATAAATGGGCTCGCGATAATGTCGGGCAATCAGGTGCGACAATCTATCGC
TTGTATGGGAAGCCCGATGCGCCAGAGTTGTTTCTGAAACATGGCAAAGGTAGCGTTGCCAATGATGTTA
CAGATGAGATGGTCAGACTAAACTGGCTGACGGAATTTATGCCTCTTCCGACCATCAAGCATTTTATCCG
TACTCCTGATGATGCATGGTTACTCACCACTGCGATCCCCGGAAAAACAGCATTCCAGGTATTAGAAGAA
TATCCTGATTCAGGTGAAAATATTGTTGATGCGCTGGCAGTGTTCCTGCGCCGGTTGCATTCGATTCCTG
TTTGTAATTGTCCTTTTAACAGCGATCGCGTATTTCGTCTCGCTCAGGCGCAATCACGAATGAATAACGG
TTTGGTTGATGCGAGTGATTTTGATGACGAGCGTAATGGCTGGCCTGTTGAACAAGTCTGGAAAGAAATG
CATAAACTTTTGCCATTCTCACCGGATTCAGTCGTCACTCATGGTGATTTCTCACTTGATAACCTTATTT
TTGACGAGGGGAAATTAATAGGTTGTATTGATGTTGGACGAGTCGGAATCGCAGACCGATACCAGGATCT
TGCCATCCTATGGAACTGCCTCGGTGAGTTTTCTCCTTCATTACAGAAACGGCTTTTTCAAAAATATGGT
ATTGATAATCCTGATATGAATAAATTGCAGTTTCATTTGATGCTCGATGAGTTTTTCTAATCAGAATTGG
TTAATTGGTTGTAACACTGGCAGAGCATTACGCTGACTTGACGGGACGGCGCAAGCTCATGACCAAAATC
CCTTAACGTGAGTTACGCGTCGTTCCACTGAGCGTCAGACCCCGTAGAAAAGATCAAAGGATCTTCTTGA
GATCCTTTTTTTCTGCGCGTAATCTGCTGCTTGCAAACAAAAAAACCACCGCTACCAGCGGTGGTTTGTT
TGCCGGATCAAGAGCTACCAACTCTTTTTCCGAAGGTAACTGGCTTCAGCAGAGCGCAGATACCAAATAC
TGTTCTTCTAGTGTAGCCGTAGTTAGGCCACCACTTCAAGAACTCTGTAGCACCGCCTACATACCTCGCT
CTGCTAATCCTGTTACCAGTGGCTGCTGCCAGTGGCGATAAGTCGTGTCTTACCGGGTTGGACTCAAGAC
GATAGTTACCGGATAAGGCGCAGCGGTCGGGCTGAACGGGGGGTTCGTGCACACAGCCCAGCTTGGAGCG
AACGACCTACACCGAACTGAGATACCTACAGCGTGAGCTATGAGAAAGCGCCACGCTTCCCGAAGGGAGA
AAGGCGGACAGGTATCCGGTAAGCGGCAGGGTCGGAACAGGAGAGCGCACGAGGGAGCTTCCAGGGGGAA
ACGCCTGGTATCTTTATAGTCCTGTCGGGTTTCGCCACCTCTGACTTGAGCGTCGATTTTTGTGATGCTC
GTCAGGGGGGCGGAGCCTATGGAAAAACGCCAGCAACGCGGCCTTTTTACGGTTCCTGGCCTTTTGCTGG
CCTTTTGCTCACATGTTCTTTCCTGCGTTATCCCCTGATTCTGTGGATAACCGTATTACCGCCTTTGAGT
GAGCTGATACCGCTCGCCGCAGCCGAACGACCGAGCGCAGCGAGTCAGTGAGCGAGGAAGCGGAAGAGCG
CCCAATACGCAAACCGCCTCTCCCCGCGCGTTGGCCGATTCATTAATGCAGCTGGCACGACAGGTTTCCC
GACTGGAAAGCGGGCAGTGAGCGCAACGCAATTAATACGCGTACCGCTAGCCAGGAAGAGTTTGTAGAAA
CGCAAAAAGGCCATCCGTCAGGATGGCCTTCTGCTTAGTTTGATGCCTGGCAGTTTATGGCGGGCGTCCT
GCCCGCCACCCTCCGGGCCGTTGCTTCACAACGTTCAAATCCGCTCCCGGCGGATTTGTCCTACTCAGGA
GAGCGTTCACCGACAAACAACAGATAAAACGAAAGGCCCAGTCTTCCGACTGAGCCTTTCGTTTTATTTG
ATGCCTGGCAGTTCCCTACTCTCGCGTTAACGCTAGCATGGATGTTTTCCCAGTCACGACGTTGTAAAAC
GACGGCCAGTCTTAAGCTCGGGCCC
