>Addgene plasmid #161224 | pDONR221-SLC39A1_STOP | depositor partial sequence | sequence record 312383 | Codon-optimized ORF of SLC39A1
ATGGGACCATGGGGAGAGCCAGAGCTGCTGGTGTGGAGACCAGAGGCAGTGGCAAGCGAGCCACCTGTGC
CTGTGGGACTGGAGGTGAAGCTGGGCGCCCTGGTGCTGCTGCTGGTGCTGACCCTGCTGTGCTCCCTGGT
GCCTATCTGCGTGCTGCGGAGACCAGGAGCAAACCACGAGGGATCTGCCAGCAGGCAGAAGGCCCTGAGC
CTGGTGTCCTGCTTCGCAGGCGGCGTGTTTCTGGCCACCTGTCTGCTGGACCTGCTGCCTGATTACCTGG
CAGCAATCGACGAGGCCCTGGCCGCCCTGCACGTGACACTGCAGTTCCCACTGCAGGAGTTTATCCTGGC
CATGGGCTTCTTCCTGGTGCTGGTCATGGAGCAGATCACCCTGGCCTATAAGGAGCAGTCTGGACCAAGC
CCACTGGAGGAGACCCGCGCCCTGCTGGGAACAGTGAATGGAGGCCCCCAGCACTGGCACGACGGCCCTG
GAGTGCCACAGGCAAGCGGAGCACCAGCAACACCTTCCGCCCTGAGGGCATGCGTGCTGGTGTTCTCCCT
GGCCCTGCACAGCGTGTTCGAGGGACTGGCAGTGGGACTGCAGAGGGATAGGGCAAGGGCAATGGAGCTG
TGCCTGGCCCTGCTGCTGCACAAGGGCATCCTGGCCGTGTCCCTGTCTCTGAGACTGCTGCAGTCCCACC
TGAGGGCACAGGTGGTGGCAGGATGCGGCATCCTGTTCTCTTGTATGACCCCACTGGGCATCGGCCTGGG
AGCCGCCCTGGCAGAGTCTGCCGGACCCCTGCACCAGCTGGCACAGAGCGTGCTGGAGGGAATGGCAGCC
GGCACCTTCCTGTACATCACATTTCTGGAGATCCTGCCTCAGGAGCTGGCAAGCTCCGAGCAGCGGATCC
TGAAAGTGATCCTGCTGCTGGCAGGATTCGCACTGCTGACAGGCCTGCTGTTTATCCAGATCTAA
